>Addgene plasmid #78201 | pHis17_ParM _1 | depositor full sequence | sequence record 151697 | Full plasmid sequence
TGAAGACGAAAGGGCCTCGTGATACGCCTATTTTTATAGGTTAATGTCATGATAATAATGGTTTCTTAGA
CGTCAGGTGGCACTTTTCGGGGAAATGTGCGCGGAACCCCTATTTGTTTATTTTTCTAAATACATTCAAA
TATGTATCCGCTCATGAGACAATAACCCTGATAAATGCTTCAATAATATTGAAAAAGGAAGAGTATGAGT
ATTCAACATTTCCGTGTCGCCCTTATTCCCTTTTTTGCGGCATTTTGCCTTCCTGTTTTTGCTCACCCAG
AAACGCTGGTGAAAGTAAAAGATGCTGAAGATCAGTTGGGTGCACGAGTGGGTTACATCGAACTGGATCT
CAACAGCGGTAAGATCCTTGAGAGTTTTCGCCCCGAAGAACGTTTTCCAATGATGAGCACTTTTAAAGTT
CTGCTATGTGGCGCGGTATTATCCCGTGTTGACGCCGGGCAAGAGCAACTCGGTCGCCGCATACACTATT
CTCAGAATGACTTGGTTGAGTACTCACCAGTCACAGAAAAGCATCTTACGGATGGCATGACAGTAAGAGA
ATTATGCAGTGCTGCCATAACCATGAGTGATAACACTGCGGCCAACTTACTTCTGACAACGATCGGAGGA
CCGAAGGAGCTAACCGCTTTTTTGCACAACATGGGGGATCATGTAACTCGCCTTGATCGTTGGGAACCGG
AGCTGAATGAAGCCATACCAAACGACGAGCGTGACACCACGATGCCTGCAGCAATGGCAACAACGTTGCG
CAAACTATTAACTGGCGAACTACTTACTCTAGCTTCCCGGCAACAATTAATAGACTGGATGGAGGCGGAT
AAAGTTGCAGGACCACTTCTGCGCTCGGCCCTTCCGGCTGGCTGGTTTATTGCTGATAAATCTGGAGCCG
GTGAGCGTGGGTCTCGCGGTATCATTGCAGCACTGGGGCCAGATGGTAAGCCCTCCCGTATCGTAGTTAT
CTACACGACGGGGAGTCAGGCAACTATGGATGAACGAAATAGACAGATCGCTGAGATAGGTGCCTCACTG
ATTAAGCATTGGTAACTGTCAGACCAAGTTTACTCATATATACTTTAGATTGATTTAAAACTTCATTTTT
AATTTAAAAGGATCTAGGTGAAGATCCTTTTTGATAATCTCATGACCAAAATCCCTTAACGTGAGTTTTC
GTTCCACTGAGCGTCAGACCCCGTAGAAAAGATCAAAGGATCTTCTTGAGATCCTTTTTTTCTGCGCGTA
ATCTGCTGCTTGCAAACAAAAAAACCACCGCTACCAGCGGTGGTTTGTTTGCCGGATCAAGAGCTACCAA
CTCTTTTTCCGAAGGTAACTGGCTTCAGCAGAGCGCAGATACCAAATACTGTCCTTCTAGTGTAGCCGTA
GTTAGGCCACCACTTCAAGAACTCTGTAGCACCGCCTACATACCTCGCTCTGCTAATCCTGTTACCAGTG
GCTGCTGCCAGTGGCGATAAGTCGTGTCTTACCGGGTTGGACTCAAGACGATAGTTACCGGATAAGGCGC
AGCGGTCGGGCTGAACGGGGGGTTCGTGCACACAGCCCAGCTTGGAGCGAACGACCTACACCGAACTGAG
ATACCTACAGCGTGAGCTATGAGAAAGCGCCACGCTTCCCGAAGGGAGAAAGGCGGACAGGTATCCGGTA
AGCGGCAGGGTCGGAACAGGAGAGCGCACGAGGGAGCTTCCAGGGGGAAACGCCTGGTATCTTTATAGTC
CTGTCGGGTTTCGCCACCTCTGACTTGAGCGTCGATTTTTGTGATGCTCGTCAGGGGGGCGGAGCCTATG
GAAAAACGCCAGCAACGCGGCCTTTTTACGGTTCCTGGCCTTTTGCTGGCCTTTTGCTCACATGTTCTTT
CCTGCGTTATCCCCTGATTCTGTGGATAACCGTATTACCGCCTTTGAGTGAGCTGATACCGCTCGCCGCA
GCCGAACGACCGAGCGCAGCGAGTCAGTGAGCGAGGAAGCGGAAGAGCGCCTGATGCGGTATTTTCTCCT
TACGCATCTGTGCGGTATTTCACACCGGTGCACTCTCAGTACAATCTGCTCTGATGCCGCATAGTTAAGC
CAGTATACACTCCGCTATCGCTACGTGACTGGGTCATGGCTGCGCCCCGACACCCGCCAACACCCGCTGA
CGCGCCCTGACGGGCTTGTCTGCTCCCGGCATCCGCTTACAGACAAGCTGTGACCGTCTCCGGGAGCTGC
ATGTGTCAGAGGTTTTCACCGTCATCACCGAAACGCGCGAGGCAGGATCTCGATCCCGCGAAATTAATAC
GACTCACTATAGGGAGACCACAACGGTTTCCCTCTAGAAATAATTTTGTTTAACTTTAAGAAGGAGATAT
ACATATGTTGGTATTCATTGATGACGGTTCAACAAACATCAAACTACAGTGGCAGGAAAGCGACGGAACA
ATTAAACAGCACTGTAGCCCGAACAGCTTCGCACGCGAGTGGGCAGTCTCTTTTGGTGATAAAAAGGTCT
TTAACTACACACTGAACGGCGAACAGTATTCATTTGATCCAATCAGCCCGGATGCTGTAGTCACAACCAA
TATCGCATGGCAATACAGCGACGTTAATGTCGTTGCAGTGCATCACGCCTTACTGACCAGTGGTCTGCCG
GTAAGCGAAGTGGATATTGTTTGCACACTTCCTCTGACAGAGTATTACGACAGAAATAACCAACCCAATA
CGGAAAATATTGAGCGTAAGAAAGCAAACTTCCGGAAAAAAATTACATTAAATGGCGGGGATACATTCAC
AATAAAAGATGTAAAAGTCATGCCTGAATCTATACCGGCAGGTTATGAAGTTCTACAAGAACTGGATGAG
TTAGATTCTTTATTAATTATAGATCTCGGGGGCGCCAACTTAGATATTTCTCAGGTAATGGGGAAATTAT
CGGGGATCAGTAAAATATACGGAGACTCATCTCTTGGTGTCTCTCTGGTTACATCTGCAGTAAAAGATGC
CCTTTCTCTTGCGAGAACAAAAGGAAGTAGCTATCTTGCTGACGATATAATCATTCACAGAAAAGATAAT
AACTATCTGAAGCAACGAATTAATGATGAGAACAAAATATCAATAGTCACCGAAGCAATGAATGAAGCAC
TTCGTAAACTTGAGCAACGTGTATTAAATACGCTCAATGAATTTTCTGGTTATACTCATGTTATGGTTAT
AGGCGGTGGCGCAGAATTAATAGCCGATGCAGTAAAAAAACACACACAGATTCGTGATGAACGTTTTTTC
AAAACCAATAACTCTCAATATGATTTAGTTAACGGTATGTATCTCATAGGTAATCAATCAGGATCCCATC
ATCATCATCATCATTAAAAGCTTCACCACCACCACCACCACTAAGAATTCCATCATCATCATCATCATTA
ACGATCCGGCTGCTAACAAAGCCCGAAAGGAAGCTAGGTTGGCTGCTGCCACCGCTGAGCAATAACTAGC
ATAACCCCTTGGGGCCTCTAAACGGGTCTTGAGGGGTTTTTTGCTGAAAGGAGGAACTATATCCGGATAA
TTCT
Features (pLannotate 1.2.2; 13 found; start..end, strand, type, name):
    100..204     +  promoter       AmpR promoter: bla
    205..1065    +  CDS            AmpR: β-lactamase; bla; confers resistance to ampicillin, carbenicillin, and related antibiotics
   1236..1824    +  rep_origin     ori: high-copy-number ColE1/pMB1/pBR322/pUC origin of replication
   2010..2144    -  misc_feature   bom: basis of mobility region from pBR322
   2246..2285    -  CDS            rop (fragment): Rop protein, which maintains plasmids at low copy number; rop
   2305..2323    +  promoter       T7 promoter: promoter for bacteriophage T7 RNA polymerase
   2355..2377    +  RBS            RBS: efficient ribosome binding site from bacteriophage T7 gene 10 (Olins and Rangwala, 1989)
   2385..3344    +  CDS            parM: PARM_ECOLX - Also known as stbA. Experimental evidence at protein level: Swiss-Prot protein existence level 1. Involved in the control of plasmid partition. Required for the accurate segregation of the plasmid. From Escherichia coli.
   3357..3374    +  CDS            capTEV™ (fragment): composite tag for in vivo biotinylation, TEV protease cleavage, and 6xHis tagging
   3384..3401    +  CDS            9xHis (fragment): 9xHis affinity tag
   3406..3428    +  CDS            capTEV™ (fragment): composite tag for in vivo biotinylation, TEV protease cleavage, and 6xHis tagging
   3439..3488    +  CDS            SET1 (fragment): solubility-enhancement tag derived from T7 phage gene 10B
   3496..3543    +  terminator     T7 terminator: transcription terminator for bacteriophage T7 RNA polymerase
