[The description below was written by a language model from this plasmid's Addgene catalogue record and pLannotate feature annotations shown in this document.]
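Description:
pHis17_ParM _1 is a small (about 3.6 kb) bacterial expression plasmid built on the pHis17 backbone for producing an engineered form of the E. coli plasmid segregation protein ParM. It is propagated in E. coli through a high-copy ColE1/pMB1-type origin and selected with ampicillin via the bla β-lactamase gene and its own promoter. Remnants of pBR322 ancestry are also annotated, namely the bom region and a short, non-functional fragment of rop. The catalogue entry lists the promoter as unknown, but the feature table shows the parM coding sequence sitting downstream of a T7 promoter and the phage T7 gene 10 ribosome binding site, followed by a T7 terminator. This arrangement requires a host supplying T7 RNA polymerase, in line with the depositor's recommendation of a BL21-derived expression strain. The short tag fragments annotated after parM (capTEV, 9xHis, SET1) most plausibly reflect the backbone-encoded C-terminal His6 tag and adjacent vector sequence rather than separate functional tags.

The insert carries five substitutions that adapt ParM as a scaffold for a fluorescent ADP biosensor. I27C provides a single cysteine for fluorophore attachment, and C287A removes an exposed native cysteine. K33A inhibits filament formation, while T174A and T175N weaken ATP binding. The His6 tag aids purification. According to the depositor, labelling the purified protein with the coumarin maleimide MDCC gives MDCC-ParM, whose fluorescence intensity changes by up to about fourfold. It can report ADP from tens of nanomolar to tens of micromolar, even in the presence of up to roughly 200 μM ATP.
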