Addgene plasmid #78201: pHis17_ParM _1
Purpose: Expression of single-cysteine variant of plasmid segregation protein, ParM, as scaffold for ADP biosensor
Depositing lab: Martin Webb. Depositing organization: Francis Crick Institute. Publication: A biosensor for fluorescent determination of ADP with high time resolution. Kunzelmann S, Webb MR. J Biol Chem. 2009 Nov 27;284(48):33130-8. doi: 10.1074/jbc.M109.047118. Epub 2009 Sep 29. PubMed 19801632.
Backbone
  Vector backbone: pHis17
  Vector type: Bacterial Expression
Growth in bacteria
  Bacterial resistance: Ampicillin, 100 μg/mL
  Growth temperature: 37°C
  Growth strain: DH5alpha
  Growth instructions: use BL21 Ai for protein expression.
  Copy number: High Copy
Gene/Insert
  Gene/Insert name: parM (K33A I27C T174A T175N C287A)
  Species: E. coli
  Mutation: K33A I27C T174A T175N C287A
  Promoter: unknown
  Tag / fusion protein: His6 (C terminal on backbone)
  Cloning method: Restriction Enzyme; 5′ cloning site Unknown (unknown if destroyed); 3′ cloning site Unknown (unknown if destroyed)
  Sequencing primers: 5′ T7; 3′ T7 terminator
Terms and licenses: Academic/Nonprofit Terms; Industry Terms: Not Available to Industry
Depositor comments: The plasmid is used to express the plasmid segregation protein, ParM, from E. col. The protein is modified for use as the scaffold of an ADP biosensor, MDCC-ParM. A single cysteine mutation is for label attachment (I27C); there is a mutation to inhibit filament formation (K33A), two mutations to weaken ATP binding (T174A and T175N), a mutation to change the exposed cysteine (C287A) and a C-terminal His6 tag to aid purification. When labelled with a single N-[2-(1-maleimidyl)ethyl]-7-diethylaminocoumarin-3-carboxamide (MDCC) fluorophore, this biosensor has a fluorescence intensity change of up to 4-fold and can be used to measure ADP in the range of tens of nanomolar to tens of micromolar in the presence of up to~200 μM ATP.
How to cite: pHis17_ParM _1 was a gift from Martin Webb (Addgene plasmid # 78201 ; http://n2t.net/addgene:78201 ; RRID:Addgene_78201)
