>Addgene plasmid #78201 | pHis17_ParM _1 | addgene partial sequence | sequence record 151695 | T7term 5'-GCTAGTTATTGCTCAGCGG-3'
CTTCCTTTCGGGCTTTGTTAGCAGCCGGATCGTTAATGATGATGATGATGATGGAATTCTTAGTGGTGGT
GGTGGTGGTGAAGCTTTTAATGATGATGATGATGATGGGATCCTGATTGATTACCTATGAGATACATACC
GTTAACTAAATCATATTGAGAGTTATTGGTTTTGAAAAAACGTTCATCACGAATCTGTGTGTGTTTTTTT
ACTGCATCGGCTATTAATTCTGCGCCACCGCCTATAACCATAACATGAGTATAACCAGAAAATTCATTGA
GCGTATTTAATACACGTTGCTCAAGTTTACGAAGTGCTTCATTCATTGCTTCGGTGACTATTGATATTTT
GTTCTCATCATTAATTCGTTGCTTCAGATAGTTATTATCTTTTCTGTGAATGATTATATCGTCAGCAAGA
TAGCTACTTCCTTTTGTTCTCGCAAGAGAAAGGGCATCTTTTACTGCAGATGTAACCAGAGAGACACCAA
GAGATGAGTCTCCGTATATTTTACTGATCCCCGATAATTTCCCCATTACCTGAGAAATATCTAAGTTGGC
GCCCCCGAGATCTATAATTAATAAAGAATCTAACTCATCCAGTTCTTGTAGAACTTCATAACCTGCCGGT
ATAGATTCAGGCATGACTTTTACATCTTTTATTGTGAATGTATCCCCGCCATTTAATGTAATTTTTTTCC
GGAAGTTTGCTTTCTTACGCTCAATATTTTCCGTATTGGGTTGGTTATTTCTGTCGTAATACTCTGTCAG
AGGAAGTGTGCAAACAATATCCACTTCGCTTACCGGCAGACCACTGGTCAGTAAGGCGTGATGCACTGCA
ACGACATTAACGTCGCTGTATTGCCATGCGATATTGGTTGTGACTACAGCATCCGGGCTGATTGGATCAA
ATGAATACTGTTCGCCGTTCAGTGTGTAGTTAAAGACCTTTTTATCACCAAAAGAGACTGCCCACTCGCG
TGCGAAGCTGTTCGGGCTACAGTGCTGTTTAATTGTTCCGTCGCTTTCCTGCCACTGTAGTTTGATGTTT
GTTGAACCGTCATCAATGAATACCAACAT
