>Addgene plasmid #78201 | pHis17_ParM _1 | addgene partial sequence | sequence record 151696 | T7 5'-TAATACGACTCACTATAGGG-3'
AAATAATTTTGTTTAACTTTAAGAAGGAGATATACATATGTTGGTATTCATTGATGACGGTTCAACAAAC
ATCAAACTACAGTGGCAGGAAAGCGACGGAACAATTAAACAGCACTGTAGCCCGAACAGCTTCGCACGCG
AGTGGGCAGTCTCTTTTGGTGATAAAAAGGTCTTTAACTACACACTGAACGGCGAACAGTATTCATTTGA
TCCAATCAGCCCGGATGCTGTAGTCACAACCAATATCGCATGGCAATACAGCGACGTTAATGTCGTTGCA
GTGCATCACGCCTTACTGACCAGTGGTCTGCCGGTAAGCGAAGTGGATATTGTTTGCACACTTCCTCTGA
CAGAGTATTACGACAGAAATAACCAACCCAATACGGAAAATATTGAGCGTAAGAAAGCAAACTTCCGGAA
AAAAATTACATTAAATGGCGGGGATACATTCACAATAAAAGATGTAAAAGTCATGCCTGAATCTATACCG
GCAGGTTATGAAGTTCTACAAGAACTGGATGAGTTAGATTCTTTATTAATTATAGATCTCGGGGGCGCCA
ACTTAGATATTTCTCAGGTAATGGGGAAATTATCGGGGATCAGTAAAATATACGGAGACTCATCTCTTGG
TGTCTCTCTGGTTACATCTGCAGTAAAAGATGCCCTTTCTCTTGCGAGAACAAAAGGAAGTAGCTATCTT
GCTGACGATATAATCATTCACAGAAAAGATAATAACTATCTGAAGCAACGAATTAATGATGAGAACAAAA
TATCAATAGTCACCGAAGCAATGAATGAAGCACTTCGTAAACTTGAGCAACGTGTATTAAATACGCTCAA
TGAATTTTCTGGTTATACTCATGTTATGGTTATAGGCGGTGGCGCAGAATTAATAGCCGATGCAGTAAAA
AAACACACACAGATTCGTGATGAACG
